Addgene plasmid #154806: pGBW-m4258319
Purpose: Mammalian expression plasmid for SARS-CoV-2 nsp11
Depositing lab: Ginkgo Bioworks & Benjie Chen. Depositing organization: Ginkgo Bioworks.
Backbone
  Vector backbone: pTwist_CMV_Hygro_6 with AarI site removed
  Backbone size w/o insert (bp): 6525
  Vector type: Mammalian Expression
  Selectable markers: Hygromycin
Growth in bacteria
  Bacterial resistance: Ampicillin, 100 μg/mL
  Growth temperature: 37°C
  Growth strain: DH5alpha
  Copy number: High Copy
Gene/Insert
  Gene/Insert name: SARS-CoV-2 nsp11
  Species: Severe acute respiratory syndrome coronavirus 2
  Insert size (bp): 32
  Mutation: wt
  Entrez Gene: ORF1ab (a.k.a. GU280_gp01)
  Promoter: CMV
  Tag / fusion protein: Cleavable TEV;TapTag (C terminal on backbone)
  Cloning method: Unknown
Resource information
  A portion of this plasmid was derived from a plasmid made by: GinkgoBioworks
Depositor comments: NCBI reference sequence: YP_009725312.1
How to cite: pGBW-m4258319 was a gift from Ginkgo Bioworks & Benjie Chen (Addgene plasmid # 154806 ; http://n2t.net/addgene:154806 ; RRID:Addgene_154806)
