[The description below was written by a language model from this plasmid's Addgene catalogue record and pLannotate feature annotations shown in this document.]
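Description:
pGBW-m4258319 is a mammalian expression plasmid for the SARS-CoV-2 nsp11 peptide, built on a pTwist_CMV_Hygro_6 backbone from which an AarI site has been removed. It is maintained in E. coli through a high-copy ColE1/pUC-type origin and an ampicillin resistance (β-lactamase) gene. For selection in mammalian cells it carries a hygromycin B phosphotransferase cassette driven by the human ubiquitin C promoter and closed by a synthetic poly(A) signal. The backbone is heavily insulated. Bacterial rrnG and T7 terminators, additional synthetic poly(A) signals and short 5' and 3' β-globin insulator elements flank the functional units, presumably to limit transcriptional read-through between them.

The payload is the wild-type nsp11 coding sequence, a very short product (the insert is recorded as only 32 bp) derived from the ORF1ab region of the viral genome. It is too small to have been picked up as a feature in the automated annotation. Expression is driven by the CMV immediate early enhancer and promoter and terminated by an SV40 poly(A) signal. The insert is fused at its C terminus to a backbone-encoded, TEV-cleavable TAP tag. The annotated fragments matching MYLK2 and Staphylococcus aureus protein A downstream of the promoter are consistent with the calmodulin-binding peptide and IgG-binding domains of a classical tandem affinity purification tag. This arrangement allows two-step affinity capture, with protease release of the tagged protein from the IgG-binding module. The construct therefore suits transient or hygromycin-selected stable expression of nsp11 in mammalian cells, for example for purification or interaction studies, though the record states only that it is for mammalian expression.
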