Features (pLannotate 1.2.2; 20 found; start..end, strand, type, name):
     72..375     +  enhancer       CMV enhancer: human cytomegalovirus immediate early enhancer
    448..465     -  promoter       CMV promoter (fragment): human cytomegalovirus (CMV) immediate early promoter
    528..579     +  promoter       CMVd2 promoter: truncated human cytomegalovirus (CMV) immediate early promoter that yields moderately reduced expression relative to the full-length promoter
    744..821     +  CDS            MYLK2 (fragment): MYLK2_HUMAN - Experimental evidence at protein level: Swiss-Prot protein existence level 1. Implicated in the level of global muscle contraction and cardiac function. Phosphorylates a specific serine in the N-terminus of a myosin light chain. From Homo sapiens (Human).
    903..1253    +  CDS            spa (fragment): SPA_STAAU - Experimental evidence at protein level: Swiss-Prot protein existence level 1. Plays a role in the inhibition of the host innate and adaptive immune responses. Possesses five immunoglobulin-binding domains that capture both the fragment crystallizable region (Fc region) and the Fab region (part of Ig that identifies antigen) of immunoglobulins (By similarity). In turn, Staphylococcus aureus is protected from phagocytic killing via inhibition of Ig Fc region. In addition, the host elicited B-cell response is prevented due to a decrease of antibody-secreting cell proliferation that en
   1334..1455    -  polyA_signal   SV40 poly(A) signal: SV40 polyadenylation signal
   1478..1547    -  CDS            large T antigen (fragment): large T antigen from SV40 (simian virus 40)
   1570..1616    +  terminator     T7 terminator: transcription terminator for bacteriophage T7 RNA polymerase
   1646..1782    +  terminator     rrnG terminator: transcription terminator from the E. coli ribosomal RNA rrnG operon (Albrechtsen et al., 1991)
   1827..1898    +  misc_feature   3' β-globin insulator: insulator downstream of the human β-globin locus (Farrell et al., 2002)
   2124..2712    -  rep_origin     ori: high-copy-number ColE1/pMB1/pBR322/pUC origin of replication
   2884..2948    -  CDS            bla(M) (fragment): β-lactamase lacking the signal sequence; bla(M); allows cytosolic expression of β-lactamase
   3212..4421    +  promoter       UbC promoter: human ubiquitin C promoter
   4431..5452    +  CDS            HygR (fragment): hygromycin B phosphotransferase confers resistance to hygromycin
   5480..5528    +  polyA_signal   poly(A) signal: synthetic polyadenylation signal
   5794..6654    +  CDS            AmpR: β-lactamase; bla; confers resistance to ampicillin, carbenicillin, and related antibiotics
   6667..6803    +  terminator     rrnG terminator: transcription terminator from the E. coli ribosomal RNA rrnG operon (Albrechtsen et al., 1991)
   6955..7026    +  misc_feature   5' β-globin insulator: insulator upstream of the human β-globin locus (Farrell et al., 2002)
   7031..7077    -  terminator     T7 terminator: transcription terminator for bacteriophage T7 RNA polymerase
   7095..7143    -  polyA_signal   poly(A) signal: synthetic polyadenylation signal
>Addgene plasmid #154806 | pGBW-m4258319 | addgene full sequence | sequence record 307382 | Addgene NGS Result
CTGATCGAGTGTAGCCAGATCTAGTAATCAATTACGGGGTCATTAGTTCATAGCCCATATATGGAGTTCC
GCGTTACATAACTTACGGTAAATGGCCCGCCTGGCTGACCGCCCAACGACCCCCGCCCATTGACGTCAAT
AATGACGTATGTTCCCATAGTAACGCCAATAGGGACTTTCCATTGACGTCAATGGGTGGAGTATTTACGG
TAAACTGCCCACTTGGCAGTACATCAAGTGTATCATATGCCAAGTACGCCCCCTATTGACGTCAATGACG
GTAAATGGCCCGCCTGGCATTATGCCCAGTACATGACCTTATGGGACTTTCCTACTTGGCAGTACATCTA
CGTATTAGTCATCGCTATTACCATGCTGATGCGGTTTTGGCAGTACATCAATGGGCGTGGATAGCGGTTT
GACTCACGGGGATTTCCAAGTCTCCACCCCATTGACGTCAATGGGAGTTTGTTTTGGCACCAAAATCAAC
GGGACTTTCCAAAATGTCGTAACAACTCCGCCCCATTGACGCAAATGGGCGGTAGGCGTGTACGGTGGGA
GGTCTATATAAGCAGAGCTGGTTTAGTGAACCGTCAGATCAGATCTTTGTCGATCCTACCATCCACTCGA
CACACCCGCCAGCGGCCGCCACCATGGCTGATGCACAATCGTTTTTAAACGGGTTTGCGGAAAACCTTTA
CTTTCAGTCGGGACGGCGAATCCCGGGGCTGATAAATCCCTGGAAAAGGAGATGGAAGAAGAACTTTATT
GCAGTGTCTGCGGCTAACCGGTTCAAAAAGATCAGTTCAAGCGGCGCCCTAGATTACGACATTCCTACGA
CCGCCTCCGAGAATCTCTATTTCCAGGGTGAATTTGGCTTGGCACAACATGACGAGGCCGTCGATAACAA
GTTTAATAAAGAACAGCAGAACGCTTTCTATGAGATCCTTCACTTACCAAATCTGAACGAAGAGCAACGC
AACGCTTTCATTCAGAGCCTGAAAGACGATCCCTCGCAGTCTGCAAATCTCCTGGCCGAAGCCAAGAAGC
TGAATGACGCACAGGCTCCAAAAGTTGATAACAAGTTTAACAAGGAGCAGCAGAATGCTTTCTACGAGAT
ATTGCACCTTCCTAATCTGAATGAGGAACAAAGAAATGCATTTATCCAGTCCCTAAAAGACGATCCATCA
CAGAGTGCCAACCTGCTTGCGGAAGCCAAAAAGCTCAATGATGCCCAGGCCCCGAAAGTAGACGCGAACC
ATCAATAAGGATCCGCAGGCCTCTGCTAGCTTGACTGACTGAGATACAGCGTACCTTCAGCTCACAGACA
TGATAAGATACATTGATGAGTTTGGACAAACCACAACTAGAATGCAGTGAAAAAAATGCTTTATTTGTGA
AATTTGTGATGCTATTGCTTTATTTGTAACCATTATAAGCTGCAATAAACAAGTTAACAACAACAATTGC
ATTCATTTTATGTTTCAGGTTCAGGGGGAGGTGTGGGAGGTTTTTTAAAGCAAGTAAAACCTCTACAAAT
GTGGTATTGGCCCATCTCTATCGGTATCGTAGCATAACCCCTTGGGGCCTCTAAACGGGTCTTGAGGGGT
TTTTTGTGCCCCTCGGGCCGGATTGCTATCTACCGGCATTGGCGCAGAAAAAAATGCCTGATGCGACGCT
GCGCGTCTTATACTCCCACATATGCCAGATTCAGCAACGGATACGGCTTCCCCAACTTGCCCACTTCCAT
ACGTGTCCTCCTTACCAGAAATTTATCCTTAAGGTCGTCAGCTATCCTGCAGGCGATCTCTCGATTTCGA
TCAAGACATTCCTTTAATGGTCTTTTCTGGACACCACTAGGGGTCAGAAGTAGTTCATCAAACTTTCTTC
CCTCCCTAATCTCATTGGTTACCTTGGGCTATCGAAACTTAATTAACCAGTCAAGTCAGCTACTTGGCGA
GATCGACTTGTCTGGGTTTCGACTACGCTCAGAATTGCGTCAGTCAAGTTCGATCTGGTCCTTGCTATTG
CACCCGTTCTCCGATTACGAGTTTCATTTAAATCATGTGAGCAAAAGGCCAGCAAAAGGCCAGGAACCGT
AAAAAGGCCGCGTTGCTGGCGTTTTTCCATAGGCTCCGCCCCCCTGACGAGCATCACAAAAATCGACGCT
CAAGTCAGAGGTGGCGAAACCCGACAGGACTATAAAGATACCAGGCGTTTCCCCCTGGAAGCTCCCTCGT
GCGCTCTCCTGTTCCGACCCTGCCGCTTACCGGATACCTGTCCGCCTTTCTCCCTTCGGGAAGCGTGGCG
CTTTCTCATAGCTCACGCTGTAGGTATCTCAGTTCGGTGTAGGTCGTTCGCTCCAAGCTGGGCTGTGTGC
ACGAACCCCCCGTTCAGCCCGACCGCTGCGCCTTATCCGGTAACTATCGTCTTGAGTCCAACCCGGTAAG
ACACGACTTATCGCCACTGGCAGCAGCCACTGGTAACAGGATTAGCAGAGCGAGGTATGTAGGCGGTGCT
ACAGAGTTCTTGAAGTGGTGGCCTAACTACGGCTACACTAGAAGAACAGTATTTGGTATCTGCGCTCTGC
TGAAGCCAGTTACCTTCGGAAAAAGAGTTGGTAGCTCTTGATCCGGCAAACAAACCACCGCTGGTAGCGG
TGGTTTTTTTGTTTGCAAGCAGCAGATTACGCGCAGAAAAAAAGGATCTCAAGAAGATCCTTTGATCTTT
TCTACGGGGTCTGACGCTCAGTGGAACGAAAACTCACGTTAAGGGATTTTGGTCATGAGATTATCAAAAA
GGATCTTCACCTAGATCCTTTTAAATTAAAAATGAAGTTTTAAATCAATCTAAAGTATATATGAGTAAAC
TTGGTCTGACAGTTACCAATGCTTAATCAGTGAGGCACCTATCTCAGCGATCTGTCTATTTCGTTCATCC
ATAGTTGCATTTAAATTTCCGAACTCTCCAAGGCCCTCGTCGGAAAATCTTCAAACCTTTCGTCCGATCC
ATCTTGCAGGCTACCTCTCGAACGAACTATCGCAAGTCTCTTGGCCGGCCTTGCGCCTTGGCTATTGCTT
GGCAGCGCCTATCGCCAGGTATTACTCCAATCCCGAATATCCGAGATCGGGATCACCCGAGAGAAGTTCA
ACCTACATCCTCAATCCCGATCTATCCGAGATCCGAGGAATATCGAAATCGGGGCGCGCCTGGCCTCCGC
GCCGGGTTTTGGCGCCTCCCGCGGGCGCCCCCCTCGTCACGGCGAGCGCTGCCACGTCAGACGAAGGGCG
CAGGAGCGTCCTGATCCTTCCGCCCGGACGCTCAGGACAGCGGCCCGCTGCTCATAAGACTCGGCCTTAG
AACCCCAGTATCAGCAGAAGGACATTTTAGGACGGGACTTGGGTGACTCTAGGGCACTGGTTTTCTTTCC
AGAGAGCGGAACAGGCGAGGAAAAGTAGTCCCTTCTCGGCGATTCTGCGGAGGGATCTCCGTGGGGCGGT
GAACGCCGATGATTATATAAGGACGCGCCGGGTGTGGCACAGCTAGTTCCGTCGCAGCCGGGATTTGGGT
CGCGGTTCTTGTTTGTGGATCGCTGTGATCGTCACTTGGTGAGTAGCGGGCTGCTGGGCTGGCCGGGGCT
TTCGTGGCCGCCGGGCCGCTCGGTGGGACGGAAGCGTGTGGAGAGACCGCCAAGGGCTGTAGTCTGGGTC
CGCGAGCAAGGTTGCCCTGAACTGGGGGTTGGGGGGAGCGCAGCAAAATGGCGGCTGTTCCCGAGTCTTG
AATGGAAGACGCTTGTGAGGCGGGCTGTGAGGTCGTTGAAACAAGGTGGGGGGCATGGTGGGCGGCAAGA
ACCCAAGGTCTTGAGCCCTTCGCTAATGCGGGAAAGCTCTTATTCGGGTGAGATGGGCTGGGCACCATCT
GGGGACCCTGACGTGAAGTTTGTCACTGACTGGAGAACTCGGTTTGTCGTCTGTTGCGGGGGCGGCAGTT
ATGGCGGTGCCGTTGGGCAGTGCACCCGTACCTTTGGGAGCGCGCGCCCTCGTCGTGTCGTGACGTCACC
CGTTCTGTTGGCTTATAATGCAGGGTGGGGCCACCAGCCGGTAGGTGTGCGGTAGGCTTTTCTCCGTCGC
AGGACGCAGGGTTCGGGCCTAGGGTAGGCTCTCCTGAATCGACAGGCGCCGGACCTCTGGTGAGGGGAGG
GATAAGTGAGGCGTCAGTTTCTTTGGTCGGTTTTATGTACCTATCTTCTTAAGTAGCTGAAGCTCCGGTT
TTGAACTATGCGCTCGGGGTTGGCGAGTGTGTTTTGTGAAGTTTTTTAGGCACCTTTTGAAATGTAATCA
TTTGGGTCAATATGTAATTTTCAGTGTTAGACTTGTAAATTGTCCGCTAAATTCTGGCCGTTTTTGGCTT
TTTTGTTAGACAACATGGGTAAAAAGCCTGAACTCACCGCGACGTCTGTCGAGAAGTTTCTGATCGAAAA
GTTCGACAGCGTCTCCGACCTGATGCAGCTCTCGGAGGGCGAAGAATCTCGTGCTTTCAGCTTCGATGTA
GGAGGGCGTGGATATGTCCTGCGGGTAAATAGCTGCGCCGATGGTTTCTACAAAGATCGTTATGTTTATC
GGCACTTTGCATCCGCCGCGCTCCCGATTCCGGAAGTGCTTGACATTGGGGAGTTCAGCGAGAGCCTGAC
CTATTGCATCTCCCGCCGTGCACAGGGTGTCACGTTGCAAGACCTGCCTGAAACCGAACTGCCCGCTGTT
CTGCAGCCGGTCGCGGAGGCAATGGATGCCATCGCTGCCGCCGATCTTAGCCAGACGAGCGGGTTCGGCC
CATTCGGACCGCAAGGAATCGGTCAATACACTACATGGCGTGATTTCATATGCGCGATTGCTGATCCCCA
TGTGTATCACTGGCAAACTGTGATGGACGACACCGTCAGTGCGTCCGTCGCGCAGGCTCTCGATGAGCTG
ATGCTTTGGGCCGAGGACTGCCCCGAAGTCCGGCACCTCGTGCACGCGGATTTCGGCTCCAACAATGTCC
TGACGGACAATGGCCGCATAACAGCGGTCATTGACTGGAGCGAGGCGATGTTCGGGGATTCCCAATACGA
GGTCGCCAACATCTTCTTCTGGAGGCCGTGGTTGGCTTGTATGGAGCAGCAGACGCGCTACTTCGAGCGG
AGGCATCCGGAGCTTGCAGGATCGCCCCGGCTCCGGGCGTATATGCTCCGCATTGGTCTTGACCAACTCT
ATCAGAGCTTGGTTGACGGCAATTTCGATGATGCAGCTTGGGCGCAGGGTCGATGCGACGCAATCGTCCG
ATCCGGAGCCGGGACTGTCGGGCGTACACAAATCGCCCGCAGAAGCGCCGCCGTCTGGACCGATGGCTGT
GTAGAAGTACTCGCCGATAGTGGAAACCGACGCCCCAGCACTCGTCCGAGGGCAAAGGAATAAGCTAGTA
TGTAAGCCTAGTCTTAGATAATAAAATCGCTATCCATCGAAGATGGATGTGTGTTGGTTTTTTGTGTGTG
TAACGCTAGGCGCGCCTGGTGTACCGAGAACGATCCTCTCAGTGCGAGTCTCGACGATCCATATCGTTGC
TTGGCAGTCAGCCAGTCGGAATCCAGCTTGGGACCCAGGAAGTCCAATCGTCAGATATTGTACTCAAGCC
TGGTCACGGCAGCGTACCGATCTGTTTAAACCTAGATATTGATAGTCTGATCGGTCAACGTATAATCGAG
TCCTAGCTTTTGCAAACATCTATCAAGAGACAGGATCAGCAGGAGGCTTTCGCATGAGTATTCAACATTT
CCGTGTCGCCCTTATTCCCTTTTTTGCGGCATTTTGCCTTCCTGTTTTTGCTCACCCAGAAACGCTGGTG
AAAGTAAAAGATGCTGAAGATCAGTTGGGTGCGCGAGTGGGTTACATCGAACTGGATCTCAACAGCGGTA
AGATCCTTGAGAGTTTTCGCCCCGAAGAACGCTTTCCAATGATGAGCACTTTTAAAGTTCTGCTATGTGG
CGCGGTATTATCCCGTATTGACGCCGGGCAAGAGCAACTCGGTCGCCGCATACACTATTCTCAGAATGAC
TTGGTTGAGTATTCACCAGTCACAGAAAAGCATCTTACGGATGGCATGACAGTAAGAGAATTATGCAGTG
CTGCCATAACCATGAGTGATAACACTGCGGCCAACTTACTTCTGACAACGATTGGAGGACCGAAGGAGCT
AACCGCTTTTTTGCACAACATGGGGGATCATGTAACTCGCCTTGATCGTTGGGAACCGGAGCTGAATGAA
GCCATACCAAACGACGAGCGTGACACCACGATGCCTGTAGCAATGGCAACAACCTTGCGTAAACTATTAA
CTGGCGAACTACTTACTCTAGCTTCCCGGCAACAGTTGATAGACTGGATGGAGGCGGATAAAGTTGCAGG
ACCACTTCTGCGCTCGGCCCTTCCGGCTGGCTGGTTTATTGCTGATAAATCTGGAGCCGGTGAGCGTGGG
TCTCGCGGTATCATTGCAGCACTGGGGCCAGATGGTAAGCCCTCCCGTATCGTAGTTATCTACACGACGG
GGAGTCAGGCAACTATGGATGAACGAAATAGACAGATCGCTGAGATAGGTGCCTCACTGATTAAGCATTG
GTAACCGATTCTAGGTGCATTGGCGCAGAAAAAAATGCCTGATGCGACGCTGCGCGTCTTATACTCCCAC
ATATGCCAGATTCAGCAACGGATACGGCTTCCCCAACTTGCCCACTTCCATACGTGTCCTCCTTACCAGA
AATTTATCCTTAAGATCCCGAATCGTTTAAACTCGACTCTGGCTCTATCGAATCTCCGTCGTTTCGAGCT
TACGCGAACAGCCGTGGCGCTCATTTGCTCGTCGGGCATCGAATCTCGTCAGCTATCGTCAGCTTACCTT
TTTGGCAGCGATCGCGGCTCCCGACATCTTGGACCATTAGCTCCACAGGTATCTTCTTCCCTCTAGTGGT
CATAACAGCAGCTTCAGCTACCTCTCAATTCAAAAAACCCCTCAAGACCCGTTTAGAGGCCCCAAGGGGT
TATGCTATCAATCGTTGCGTTACACACACAAAAAACCAACACACATCCATCTTCGATGGATAGCGATTTT
ATTATCTAACTG
